>Addgene plasmid #221088 | pRS415-TEF1pr-NFAPoptim | addgene full sequence | sequence record 438154 | Addgene NGS Result
AAAAAAAAAAAAATACAACAAATAAAAAACACTCAATGACCTGACCATTTGATGGAGTTTAAGTCAATAC
CTTCTTGAACCATTTCCCATAATGGTGAAAGTTCCCTCAAGAATTTTACTCTGTCAGAAACGGCCTTAAC
GACGTAGTCGATATGGTGCACTCTCAGTACAATCTGCTCTGATGCCGCATAGTTAAGCCAGCCCCGACAC
CCGCCAACACCCGCTGACGCGCCCTGACGGGCTTGTCTGCTCCCGGCATCCGCTTACAGACAAGCTGTGA
CCGTCTCCGGGAGCTGCATGTGTCAGAGGTTTTCACCGTCATCACCGAAACGCGCGAGACGAAAGGGCCT
CGTGATACGCCTATTTTTATAGGTTAATGTCATGATAATAATGGTTTCTTAGGACGGATCGCTTGCCTGT
AACTTACACGCGCCTCGTATCTTTTAATGATGGAATAATTTGGGAATTTACTCTGTGTTTATTTATTTTT
ATGTTTTGTATTTGGATTTTAGAAAGTAAATAAAGAAGGTAGAAGAGTTACGGAATGAAGAAAAAAAAAT
AAACAAAGGTTTAAAAAATTTCAACAAAAAGCGTACTTTACATATATATTTATTAGACAAGAAAAGCAGA
TTAAATAGATATACATTCGATTAACGATAAGTAAAATGTAAAATCACAGGATTTTCGTGTGTGGTCTTCT
ACACAGACAAGATGAAACAATTCGGCATTAATACCTGAGAGCAGGAAGAGCAAGATAAAAGGTAGTATTT
GTTGGCGATCCCCCTAGAGTCTTTTACATCTTCGGAAAACAAAAACTATTTTTTCTTTAATTTCTTTTTT
TACTTTCTATTTTTAATTTATATATTTATATTAAAAAATTTAAATTATAATTATTTTTATAGCACGTGAT
GAAAAGGACCCAGGTGGCACTTTTCGGGGAAATGTGCGCGGAACCCCTATTTGTTTATTTTTCTAAATAC
ATTCAAATATGTATCCGCTCATGAGACAATAACCCTGATAAATGCTTCAATAATATTGAAAAAGGAAGAG
TATGAGTATTCAACATTTCCGTGTCGCCCTTATTCCCTTTTTTGCGGCATTTTGCCTTCCTGTTTTTGCT
CACCCAGAAACGCTGGTGAAAGTAAAAGATGCTGAAGATCAGTTGGGTGCACGAGTGGGTTACATCGAAC
TGGATCTCAACAGCGGTAAGATCCTTGAGAGTTTTCGCCCCGAAGAACGTTTTCCAATGATGAGCACTTT
TAAAGTTCTGCTATGTGGCGCGGTATTATCCCGTATTGACGCCGGGCAAGAGCAACTCGGTCGCCGCATA
CACTATTCTCAGAATGACTTGGTTGAGTACTCACCAGTCACAGAAAAGCATCTTACGGATGGCATGACAG
TAAGAGAATTATGCAGTGCTGCCATAACCATGAGTGATAACACTGCGGCCAACTTACTTCTGACAACGAT
CGGAGGACCGAAGGAGCTAACCGCTTTTTTGCACAACATGGGGGATCATGTAACTCGCCTTGATCGTTGG
GAACCGGAGCTGAATGAAGCCATACCAAACGACGAGCGTGACACCACGATGCCTGTAGCAATGGCAACAA
CGTTGCGCAAACTATTAACTGGCGAACTACTTACTCTAGCTTCCCGGCAACAATTAATAGACTGGATGGA
GGCGGATAAAGTTGCAGGACCACTTCTGCGCTCGGCCCTTCCGGCTGGCTGGTTTATTGCTGATAAATCT
GGAGCCGGTGAGCGTGGGTCTCGCGGTATCATTGCAGCACTGGGGCCAGATGGTAAGCCCTCCCGTATCG
TAGTTATCTACACGACGGGGAGTCAGGCAACTATGGATGAACGAAATAGACAGATCGCTGAGATAGGTGC
CTCACTGATTAAGCATTGGTAACTGTCAGACCAAGTTTACTCATATATACTTTAGATTGATTTAAAACTT
CATTTTTAATTTAAAAGGATCTAGGTGAAGATCCTTTTTGATAATCTCATGACCAAAATCCCTTAACGTG
AGTTTTCGTTCCACTGAGCGTCAGACCCCGTAGAAAAGATCAAAGGATCTTCTTGAGATCCTTTTTTTCT
GCGCGTAATCTGCTGCTTGCAAACAAAAAAACCACCGCTACCAGCGGTGGTTTGTTTGCCGGATCAAGAG
CTACCAACTCTTTTTCCGAAGGTAACTGGCTTCAGCAGAGCGCAGATACCAAATACTGTTCTTCTAGTGT
AGCCGTAGTTAGGCCACCACTTCAAGAACTCTGTAGCACCGCCTACATACCTCGCTCTGCTAATCCTGTT
ACCAGTGGCTGCTGCCAGTGGCGATAAGTCGTGTCTTACCGGGTTGGACTCAAGACGATAGTTACCGGAT
AAGGCGCAGCGGTCGGGCTGAACGGGGGGTTCGTGCACACAGCCCAGCTTGGAGCGAACGACCTACACCG
AACTGAGATACCTACAGCGTGAGCTATGAGAAAGCGCCACGCTTCCCGAAGGGAGAAAGGCGGACAGGTA
TCCGGTAAGCGGCAGGGTCGGAACAGGAGAGCGCACGAGGGAGCTTCCAGGGGGAAACGCCTGGTATCTT
TATAGTCCTGTCGGGTTTCGCCACCTCTGACTTGAGCGTCGATTTTTGTGATGCTCGTCAGGGGGGCGGA
GCCTATGGAAAAACGCCAGCAACGCGGCCTTTTTACGGTTCCTGGCCTTTTGCTGGCCTTTTGCTCACAT
GTTCTTTCCTGCGTTATCCCCTGATTCTGTGGATAACCGTATTACCGCCTTTGAGTGAGCTGATACCGCT
CGCCGCAGCCGAACGACCGAGCGCAGCGAGTCAGTGAGCGAGGAAGCGGAAGAGCGCCCAATACGCAAAC
CGCCTCTCCCCGCGCGTTGGCCGATTCATTAATGCAGCTGGCACGACAGGTTTCCCGACTGGAAAGCGGG
CAGTGAGCGCAACGCAATTAATGTGAGTTAGCTCACTCATTAGGCACCCCAGGCTTTACACTTTATGCTT
CCGGCTCGTATGTTGTGTGGAATTGTGAGCGGATAACAATTTCACACAGGAAACAGCTATGACCATGATT
ACGCCAAGCGCGCAATTAACCCTCACTAAAGGGAACAAAAGCTGGAGCTCATAGCTTCAAAATGTTTCTA
CTCCTTTTTTACTCTTCCAGATTTTCTCGGACTCCGCGCATCGCCGTACCACTTCAAAACACCCAAGCAC
AGCATACTAAATTTCCCCTCTTTCTTCCTCTAGGGTGTCGTTAATTACCCGTACTAAAGGTTTGGAAAAG
AAAAAAGAGACCGCCTCGTTTCTTTTTCTTCGTCGAAAAAGGCAATAAAAATTTTTATCACGTTTCTTTT
TCTTGAAAATTTTTTTTTTGATTTTTTTCTCTTTCGATGACCTCCCATTGATATTTAAGTTAATAAACGG
TCTTCAATTTCTCAAGTTTCAGTTTCATTTTTCTTGTTCTATTACAACTTTTTTTACTTCTTGCTCATTA
GAAAGAAAGCATAGCAATCTAATCTAAGTTTTCTAGAACTAGTGGATCCATGCAAGCTGTTGTTACTCAA
GAACCATCTGTTACTGTTTCTCCAGGTGGTACTGTTATCTTGACTTGTGGTTCTGGTACTGGTGCTGTTA
CTTCTGGTCACTACGCTAACTGGTTCCAACAAAAGCCAGGTCAAGCTCCAAGAGCTTTGATCTTCGACAC
TGACAAGAAGTACTCTTGGACTCCAGGTAGATTCTCTGGTTCTTTGTTGGGTGCTAAGGCTGCTTTGACT
ATCTCTGACGCTCAACCAGAAGACGAAGCTGAATACTACTGTTCTTTGTCTGACGTTGACGGTTACTTGT
TCGGTGGTGGTACTCAATTGACTGTTTTGTCTGGTGGTGGTGGTTCTGGTGGTGGTGGTTCTGGTGGTGG
TGGTTCTGGTGGTGGTGGTTCTCAAGCTGTTGTTACTCAAGAACCATCTGTTACTGTTTCTCCAGGTGGT
ACTGTTATCTTGACTTGTGGTTCTGGTACTGGTGCTGTTACTTCTGGTCACTACGCTAACTGGTTCCAAC
AAAAGCCAGGTCAAGCTCCAAGAGCTTTGATCTTCGACACTGACAAGAAGTACTCTTGGACTCCAGGTAG
ATTCTCTGGTTCTTTGTTGGGTGCTAAGGCTGCTTTGACTATCTCTGACGCTCAACCAGAAGACGAAGCT
GAATACTACTGTTCTTTGTCTGACGTTGACGGTTACTTGTTCGGTGGTGGTACTCAATTGACTGTTTTGT
CTGAGCAGAAGCTGATCAGCGAGGAGGACCTGGAGCAGAAGCTGATCAGCGAGGAGGACCTGGCGGGTGC
GGGTGCGGGTCGCCCCGGGCTGCAGGAATTCGATATCAAGCTTATCGATACCGTCGACCTCGAGTCATGT
AATTAGTTATGTCACGCTTACATTCACGCCCTCCCCCCACATCCGCTCTAACCGAAAAGGAAGGAGTTAG
ACAACCTGAAGTCTAGGTCCCTATTTATTTTTTTATAGTTATGTTAGTATTAAGAACGTTATTTATATTT
CAAATTTTTCTTTTTTTTCTGTACAGACGCGTGTACGCATGTAACATTATACTGAAAACCTTGCTTGAGA
AGGTTTTGGGACGCTCGAAGGCTTTAATTTGCGGCCGGTACCCAATTCGCCCTATAGTGAGTCGTATTAC
GCGCGCTCACTGGCCGTCGTTTTACAACGTCGTGACTGGGAAAACCCTGGCGTTACCCAACTTAATCGCC
TTGCAGCACATCCCCCTTTCGCCAGCTGGCGTAATAGCGAAGAGGCCCGCACCGATCGCCCTTCCCAACA
GTTGCGCAGCCTGAATGGCGAATGG
[124 nt withheld, positions 4856-4979]
C
[91 nt withheld, positions 4981-5071]
A
[49 nt withheld, positions 5073-5121]
CCTTTGACGTTGGAGTCCACGTTCTTT
[37 nt withheld, positions 5149-5185]
ACCCTATCTCGGTCTATTCTTTTGATTTATAAGGGATTTTGCCGATTTCGGCCTATTGGTTAAAAAATGA
GCTGATTTAACAAAAATTTAACGCGAATTTTAACAAAATATTAACGCTTACAATTTCCTGATGCGGTATT
TTCTCCTTACGCATCTGTGCGGTATTTCACACCGCATATCGACCGGTCGAGGAGAACTTCTAGTATATCT
ACATACCTAATATTATTGCCTTATTAAAAATGGAATCCCAACAATTACATCAAAATCCACATTCTCTTCA
AAATCAATTGTCCTGTACTTCCTTGTTCATGTGTGTTCAAAAACGTTATATTTATAGGATAATTATACTC
TATTTCTCAACAAGTAATTGGTTGTTTGGCCGAGCGGTCTAAGGCGCCTGATTCAAGAAATATCTTGACC
GCAGTTAACTGTGGGAATACTCAGGTATCGTAAGATGCAAGAGTTCGAATCTCTTAGCAACCATTATTTT
TTTCCTCAACATAACGAGAACACACAGGGGCGCTATCGCACAGAATCAAATTCGATGACTGGAAATTTTT
TGTTAATTTCAGAGGTCGCCTGACGCATATACCTTTTTCAACTGAAAAATTGGGAGAAAAAGGAAAGGTG
AGAGCGCCGGAACCGGCTTTTCATATAGAATAGAGAAGCGTTCATGACTAAATGCTTGCATCACAATACT
TGAAGTTGACAATATTATTTAAGGACCTATTGTTTTTTCCAATAGGTGGTTAGCAATCGTCTTACTTTCT
AACTTTTCTTACCTTTTACATTTCAGCAATATATATATATATATTTCAAGGATATACCATTCTAATGTCT
GCCCCTAAGAAGATCGTCGTTTTGCCAGGTGACCACGTTGGTCAAGAAATCACAGCCGAAGCCATTAAGG
TTCTTAAAGCTATTTCTGATGTTCGTTCCAATGTCAAGTTCGATTTCGAAAATCATTTAATTGGTGGTGC
TGCTATCGATGCTACAGGTGTTCCACTTCCAGATGAGGCGCTGGAAGCCTCCAAGAAGGCTGATGCCGTT
TTGTTAGGTGCTGTGGGTGGTCCTAAATGGGGTACCGGTAGTGTTAGACCTGAACAAGGTTTACTAAAAA
TCCGTAAAGAACTTCAATTGTACGCCAACTTAAGACCATGTAACTTTGCATCCGACTCTCTTTTAGACTT
ATCTCCAATCAAGCCACAATTTGCTAAAGGTACTGACTTCGTTGTTGTCAGAGAATTAGTGGGAGGTATT
TACTTTGGTAAGAGAAAGGAAGACGATGGTGATGGTGTCGCTTGGGATAGTGAACAATACACCGTTCCAG
AAGTGCAAAGAATCACAAGAATGGCCGCTTTCATGGCCCTACAACATGAGCCACCATTGCCTATTTGGTC
CTTGGATAAAGCTAATGTTTTGGCCTCTTCAAGATTATGGAGAAAAACTGTGGAGGAAACCATCAAGAAC
GAATTCCCTACATTGAAGGTTCAACATCAATTGATTGATTCTGCCGCCATGATCCTAGTTAAGAACCCAA
CCCACCTAAATGGTATTATAATCACCAGCAACATGTTTGGTGATATCATCTCCGATGAAGCCTCCGTTAT
CCCAGGTTCCTTGGGTTTGTTGCCATCTGCGTCCTTGGCCTCTTTGCCAGACAAGAACACCGCATTTGGT
TTGTACGAACCATGCCACGGTTCTGCTCCAGATTTGCCAAAGAATAAGGTCAACCCTATCGCCACTATCT
TGTCTGCTGCAATGATGTTGAAATTGTCATTGAACTTGCCTGAAGAAGGTAAGGCCATTGAAGATGCAGT
TAAAAAGGTTTTGGATGCAGGTATCAGAACTGGTGATTTAGGTGGTTCCAACAGTACCACCGAAGTCGGT
GATGCTGTCGCCGAAGAAGTTAAGAAAATCCTTGCTTAAAAAGATTCTCTTTTTTTATGATATTTGTACA
TAAACTTTATAAATGAAATTCATAATAGAAACGACACGAAATTACAAAATGGAATATGTTCATAGGGTAG
ACGAAACTATATACGCAATCTACATACATTTATCAAGAAGGAGAAAAAGGAGGATGTAAAGGAATACAGG
TAAGCAAATTGATACTAATGGCTCAACGTGATAAGGAAAAAGAATTGCACTTTAACATTAATATTGACAA
GGAGGAGGGCACCACACAAAAAGTTAGGTGTAACAGAAAATCATGAAACTATGATTCCTAATTTATATAT
TGGAGGATTTTCTCT
Features (pLannotate 1.2.2; 25 found; start..end, strand, type, name):
     36..152     -  CDS            NFS1 (fragment): NFS1_YEAST - Also known as SPL1 From Saccharomyces cerevisiae (strain ATCC 204508 / S288c) (Baker's yeast).
    151..201     -  misc_feature   bom (fragment): basis of mobility region from pBR322
    303..338     -  CDS            rop (fragment): Rop protein, which maintains plasmids at low copy number; rop
    407..910     -  misc_feature   CEN/ARS: S. cerevisiae CEN6 centromere fused to an autonomously replicating sequence
    947..1051    +  promoter       AmpR promoter: bla
   1052..1912    +  CDS            AmpR: β-lactamase; bla; confers resistance to ampicillin, carbenicillin, and related antibiotics
   2083..2671    +  rep_origin     ori: high-copy-number ColE1/pMB1/pBR322/pUC origin of replication
   2854..2946    +  CDS            lacI (fragment): lac repressor; lacI; The lac repressor binds to the lac operator to inhibit transcription in E. coli. This inhibition can be relieved by adding lactose or isopropyl-β-D-thiogalactopyranoside (IPTG).
   2959..2980    +  protein_bind   CAP binding site: CAP binding activates transcription in the presence of cAMP. E. coli catabolite activator protein
   2995..3025    +  promoter       lac promoter: promoter for the E. coli lac operon
   3033..3049    +  protein_bind   lac operator: The lac repressor binds to the lac operator to inhibit transcription in E. coli. This inhibition can be relieved by adding lactose or isopropyl-β-D-thiogalactopyranoside (IPTG). lac repressor encoded by lacI
   3094..3112    +  promoter       T3 promoter: promoter for bacteriophage T3 RNA polymerase
   3130..3528    +  promoter       TEF1 promoter: S. cerevisiae TEF1; promoter for EF-1α
   3532..3549    +  misc_feature   MCS (fragment): pBluescript multiple cloning site
   3553..3879    +  CDS            LV1C_MOUSE: Experimental evidence at protein level: Swiss-Prot protein existence level 1. From Mus musculus (Mouse).
   3943..4269    +  CDS            LV1C_MOUSE: Experimental evidence at protein level: Swiss-Prot protein existence level 1. From Mus musculus (Mouse).
   4353..4404    +  misc_feature   MCS (fragment): pBluescript multiple cloning site
   4405..4652    +  terminator     CYC1 terminator: S. cerevisiae CYC1; transcription terminator for CYC1
   4671..4689    -  promoter       T7 promoter: promoter for bacteriophage T7 RNA polymerase
   4697..4852    +  CDS            lacZα (fragment): LacZα fragment of β-galactosidase; lacZ fragment
   4856..5284    +  rep_origin     f1 ori (sequence partly withheld): f1 bacteriophage origin of replication; arrow indicates direction of (+) strand synthesis
   5312..5364    -  misc_feature   bom (fragment): basis of mobility region from pBR322
   5395..5472    +  CDS            YO192_YEAST (fragment): Experimental evidence at protein level: Swiss-Prot protein existence level 1. From Saccharomyces cerevisiae (strain ATCC 204508 / S288c) (Baker's yeast).
   5612..6019    +  promoter       LEU2 promoter: S. cerevisiae LEU2
   6020..7114    +  CDS            LEU2: 3-isopropylmalate dehydrogenase, required for leucine biosynthesis; S. cerevisiae LEU2; yeast auxotrophic marker
