[The description below was written by a language model from this plasmid's Addgene catalogue record and pLannotate feature annotations shown in this document.]
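Description:
pRS415-TEF1pr-NFAPoptim is a yeast expression shuttle vector built on the pRS415 backbone and supplied as an empty tagging backbone with no gene of interest. In Saccharomyces cerevisiae it is maintained as a low-copy centromeric plasmid through a CEN6/ARS element and selected by leucine prototrophy via the LEU2 marker under its own promoter. In E. coli it replicates from a ColE1/pUC-type origin and is selected with ampicillin through the bla gene. An f1 origin, remnants of the lac promoter/lacZα region, and flanking T3 and T7 promoters are carried over from the pBluescript-derived polylinker region.

The expression cassette consists of the constitutive S. cerevisiae TEF1 promoter, a short multiple cloning site fragment, the tag coding region, a further stretch of cloning sites, and the CYC1 transcription terminator. The tag is a fluorogen-activating protein (FAP) optimized for yeast expression, followed by a 2xMYC epitope and a linker; according to the depositor it was inserted between the BamHI and SmaI sites of pRS415-TEF1pr. The automated annotation does not name FAP or MYC, but it marks two tandem segments in this position that resemble a mouse immunoglobulin lambda light-chain variable region. This fits an antibody-fragment-derived FAP, which becomes fluorescent only on binding a fluorogenic dye.

Cloning an open reading frame into the remaining sites downstream of the tag should yield an N-terminal FAP-2xMYC fusion expressed from TEF1. The associated work concerns quantitative protein trafficking and colocalization studies in yeast, and the MYC epitopes allow immunodetection of the fusion.
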