Addgene plasmid #221088: pRS415-TEF1pr-NFAPoptim
Purpose: (Empty Backbone) FAP insert for N-terminally tagging genes of interest (optimized FAP for yeast expression + 2xMYC tag)
Depositing lab: Allyson O’Donnell. Depositing organization: University of Pittsburgh (University, School of Medicine, and Cancer Institute). Publication: Optimization of the fluorogen-activating protein tag for quantitative protein trafficking and colocalization studies in S. cerevisiae. Oppenheimer KG, Hager NA, McAtee CK, Filiztekin E, Shang C, Warnick JA, Bruchez MP, Brodsky JL, Prosser DC, Kwiatkowski AV, O'Donnell AF. Mol Biol Cell. 2024 Jul 1;35(7):mr5. doi: 10.1091/mbc.E24-04-0174. Epub 2024 May 29. PubMed 38809589.
Backbone
  Vector backbone: pRS415
  Vector type: Yeast Expression
  Selectable markers: LEU2
Growth in bacteria
  Bacterial resistance: Ampicillin, 100 μg/mL
  Growth temperature: 37°C
  Growth strain: DH5alpha
  Copy number: Low Copy
Gene/Insert
  Gene/Insert name: None
Terms and licenses: Academic/Nonprofit Terms; Industry Terms: Not Available to Industry
Depositor comments: The FAPoptim-MYC-Linker sequence was cloned into the BamHI and SmaI sites of the pRS415-TEF1pr plasmid.
How to cite: pRS415-TEF1pr-NFAPoptim was a gift from Allyson O’Donnell (Addgene plasmid # 221088 ; http://n2t.net/addgene:221088 ; RRID:Addgene_221088)
